>Addgene plasmid #127400 | FLAG-MBP1-K295TAG-W340A-S233H-T237H.pcDNA3-k | addgene full sequence | sequence record 247959 | Addgene NGS Result
CGCGTTGACATTGATTATTGACTAGTTATTAATAGTAATCAATTACGGGGTCATTAGTTCATAGCCCATA
TATGGAGTTCCGCGTTACATAACTTACGGTAAATGGCCCGCCTGGCTGACCGCCCAACGACCCCCGCCCA
TTGACGTCAATAATGACGTATGTTCCCATAGTAACGCCAATAGGGACTTTCCATTGACGTCAATGGGTGG
AGTATTTACGGTAAACTGCCCACTTGGCAGTACATCAAGTGTATCATATGCCAAGTACGCCCCCTATTGA
CGTCAATGACGGTAAATGGCCCGCCTGGCATTATGCCCAGTACATGACCTTATGGGACTTTCCTACTTGG
CAGTACATCTACGTATTAGTCATCGCTATTACCATGGTGATGCGGTTTTGGCAGTACATCAATGGGCGTG
GATAGCGGTTTGACTCACGGGGATTTCCAAGTCTCCACCCCATTGACGTCAATGGGAGTTTGTTTTGGCA
CCAAAATCAACGGGACTTTCCAAAATGTCGTAACAACTCCGCCCCATTGACGCAAATGGGCGGTAGGCGT
GTACGGTGGGAGGTCTATATAAGCAGAGCTCTCTGGCTAACTAGAGAACCCACTGCTTACTGGCTTATCG
AAATTAATACGACTCACTATAGGGAGACCCAAGCTTGATAGCGCACTCAGGCTCACTAGTAACGGCCGCC
AGTGTGCTGGAAAGCAGCTCCAAGGCACTTGCTCCATTTGGGGTGTGCCTGCACCTAGCTGGTTGCAAAT
TGGGCCACAGAGGATCTGGCCACCGCCACCATGGACTACAAGGACGATGATGACAAGAAGATCGAGGAGG
GGAAGCTGGTCATCTGGATCAACGGCGACAAGGGCTACAACGGGCTTGCTGAGGTCGGAAAGAAGTTCGA
GAAGGACACCGGAATCAAGGTCACCGTGGAGCACCCTGATAAGCTGGAGGAGAAGTTCCCACAGGTGGCA
GCTACCGGAGACGGACCTGATATCATTTTCTGGGCCCACGACAGATTCGGGGGCTACGCTCAATCCGGCC
TTCTTGCTGAAATCACCCCTGACAAAGCATTCCAGGACAAGCTGTACCCTTTCACCTGGGACGCAGTCAG
GTACAACGGCAAGCTCATCGCATACCCTATCGCTGTGGAGGCCTTGTCCTTGATCTACAACAAGGACCTG
CTGCCTAACCCCCCAAAGACCTGGGAGGAGATCCCAGCTTTGGACAAGGAGCTGAAGGCTAAGGGAAAGA
GCGCCCTGATGTTCAACCTGCAGGAGCCATACTTCACTTGGCCACTGATCGCTGCCGATGGAGGGTACGC
TTTTAAGTACGAGAACGGCAAATACGACATCAAGGATGTGGGCGTGGACAACGCCGGCGCCAAGGCCGGG
TTGACTTTTCTGGTGGATCTGATTAAGAACAAGCACATGAACGCCGACACCGATTACTCCATTGCCGAGG
CCGCCTTTAACAAGGGCGAGACAGCCATGACAATTAACGGGCCCTGGGCCTGGCATAACATCGATCACAG
CAAGGTGAACTACGGGGTCACAGTCCTGCCAACATTTAAGGGGCAGCCCTCCAAGCCCTTTGTGGGGGTG
CTGTCAGCCGGGATTAACGCAGCCTCTCCCAATAAGGAGCTCGCCAAAGAGTTTCTCGAAAACTACCTCC
TCACAGATGAGGGGCTCGAGGCCGTGAACTAGGATAAACCCCTCGGCGCCGTCGCCCTCAAAAGTTATGA
GGAAGAACTGGTGAAAGATCCCCGGATTGCCGCCACTATGGAGAACGCCCAGAAGGGGGAAATTATGCCC
AACATTCCCCAGATGAGCGCCTTTGCGTATGCCGTGAGGACTGCCGTGATTAATGCCGCCAGCGGCCGGC
AGACTGTCGATGAAGCCCTGAAAGATGCCCAGACACGCATTACAAAATGAGCGGCCGCTCGAGCATGCAT
CTAGAGGGCCCTATTCTATAGTGTCACCTAAATGCTAGAGCTCGCTGATCAGCCTCGACTGTGCCTTCTA
GTTGCCAGCCATCTGTTGTTTGCCCCTCCCCCGTGCCTTCCTTGACCCTGGAAGGTGCCACTCCCACTGT
CCTTTCCTAATAAAATGAGGAAATTGCATCGCATTGTCTGAGTAGGTGTCATTCTATTCTGGGGGGTGGG
GTGGGGCAGGACAGCAAGGGGGAGGATTGGGAAGACAATAGCAGGCATGCTGGGGATGCGGTGGGCTCTA
TGGCTTCTGAGGCGGAAAGAACCAGCTGGGGCTCTAGGGGGTATCCCC
[124 nt withheld, positions 2289-2412]
C
[91 nt withheld, positions 2414-2504]
A
[49 nt withheld, positions 2506-2554]
CCTTTGACGTTGGAGTCCACGTTCTTT
[37 nt withheld, positions 2582-2618]
ACCCTATCTAGGTCTATTCTTTTGATTTATAAGGGATTTTGCCGATTTCGGCCTATTGGTTAAAAAATGA
GCTGATTTAACAAAAATTTAACGCGAATTAATTCTGTGGAATGTGTGTCAGTTAGGGTGTGGAAAGTCCC
CAGGCTCCCCAGCAGGCAGAAGTATGCAAAGCATGCATCTCAATTAGTCAGCAACCAGGTGTGGAAAGTC
CCCAGGCTCCCCAGCAGGCAGAAGTATGCAAAGCATGCATCTCAATTAGTCAGCAACCATAGTCCCGCCC
CTAACTCCGCCCATCCCGCCCCTAACTCCGCCCAGTTCCGCCCATTCTCCGCCCCATGGCTGACTAATTT
TTTTTATTTATGCAGAGGCCGAGGCCGCCTCTGCCTCTGAGCTATTCCAGAAGTAGTGAGGAGGCTTTTT
TGGAGGCCTAGGCTTTTGCAAAAAGCTCCCGGGAGCTTGTATATCCATTTTCGGATCTGATCAAGAGACA
GGATGAGGATCGTTTCGCATGATTGAACAAGATGGATTGCACGCAGGTTCTCCGGCCGCTTGGGTGGAGA
GGCTATTCGGCTATGACTGGGCACAACAGACAATCGGCTGCTCTGATGCCGCCGTGTTCCGGCTGTCAGC
GCAGGGGCGCCCGGTTCTTTTTGTCAAGACCGACCTGTACGGTGCCCTGAATGAACTGCAGGACGAGGCA
GCGCGGCTATCGTGGCTGGCCACGACGGGCGTTCCTTGCGCAGCTGTGCTCGACGTTGTCACTGAAGCGG
GAAGGGACTGGCTGCTATTGGGCGAAGTGCCGGGGCAGGATCTCCTGTCATCTCACCTTGCTCCTGCCGA
GAAAGTATCCATCATGGCTGATGCAATGCGGCGGCTGCATACGCTTGATCCGGCTACCTGCCCATTCGAC
CACCAAGCGAAACATCGCATCGAGCGAGCACGTACTCGGATGGAAGCCGGTCTTGTCGATCAGGATGATC
TGGACGAAGAGCATCAGGGGCTCGCGCCAGCCGAACTGTTCGCCAGGCTCAAGGCGCGCATGCCCGACGG
CGAGGATCTCGTCGTGACCCATGGCGATGCCTGCTTGCCGAATATCATGGTGGAAAATGGCCGCTTTTCT
GGATTAATCGACTGTGGCCGGCTGGGTGTGGCGGACCGCTATCAGGACATAGCGTTGGCTACCCGTGATA
TTGCTGAAGAGCTTGGCGGCGAATGGGCTGACCGCTTCCTCGTGCTTTACGGTATCGCCGCTCCCGATTC
GCAGCGCATCGCCTTCTATCGCCTTCTTGACGAGTTCTTCTGAGCGGGACTCTGGGGTTCGAAATGACCG
ACCAAGCGACGCCCAACCTGCCATCACGAGATTTCGATTCCACCGCCGCCTTCTATGAAAGGTTGGGCTT
CGGAATAGTTTTCCGGGACGCCGGCTGGATGATCCTCCAGCGCGGGGATCTCATGCTGGAGTTCTTCGCC
CACCCCAACTTGTTTATTGCAGCTTATAATGGTTACAAATAAAGCAATAGCATCACAAATTTCACAAATA
AAGCATTTTTTTCACTGCATTCTAGTTGTGGTTTGTCCAAACTCATCAATGTATCTTATCATGTCTGTAT
ACCGTCGACCTCTAGCTAGAGCTTGGCGTAATCATGGTCATAGCTGTTTCCTGTGTGAAATTGTTATCCG
CTCACAATTCCACACAACATACGAGCCGGAAGCATAAAGTGTAAAGCCTGGGGTGCCTAATGAGTGAGCT
AACTCACATTAATTGCGTTGCGCTCACTGCCCGCTTTCCAGTCGGGAAACCTGTAGTGCCAGCTGCATTA
ATGAATCGGCCAACGCGCGGGGAGAGGCGGTTTGCGTATTGGGCGCTCTTCCGCTTCCTCGCTCACTGAC
TCGCTGCGCTCGGTCGTTCGGCTGCGGCGAGCGGTATCAGCTCACTCAAAGGCGGTAATACGGTTATCCA
CAGAATCAGGGGATAACGCAGGAAAGAACATGTGAGCAAAAGGCCAGCAAAAGGCCAGGAACCGTAAAAA
GGCCGCGTTGCTGGCGTTTTTCCATAGGCTCCGCCCCCCTGACGAGCATCACAAAAATCGACGCTCAAGT
CAGAGGTGGCGAAACCAGACAGGACTATAAAGATACCAGGCGTTTCCCCCTGGAAGCTCCCTCGTGCGCT
CTCCTGTTCCGACCCTGCCGCTTACCGGATACCTGTCCGCCTTTCTCCCTTCGGGAAGCGTGGCGCTTTC
TCATAGCTCACGCTGTAGGTATCTCAGTTCGGTGTAGGTCGTTCGCTCCAAGCTGGGCTGTGTGCACGAA
CCCCCCGTTCAGCCCGACCGCTGCGCCTTATCCGGTAACTATCGTCTTGAGTCCAACCCGGTAAGACACG
ACTTATCGCCACTGGCAGCAGCCACTGGTAACAGGATTAGCAGAGCGAGGTATGTAGGCGGTGCTACAGA
GTTCTTGAAGTGGTGGCCTAACTACGGCTACACTAGAAGAACAGTATTTGGTATCTGCGCTCTGCTGAAG
CCAGTTACCTTCGGAAAAAGAGTTGGTAGCTCTTGATCCGGCAAACAAACCACCGCTGGTAGCGGTGGTT
TTTTTGTTTGCAAGCAGCAGATTACGCGCAGAAAAAAAGGATCTCAAGAAGATCCTTTGATCTTTTCTAC
GGGGTCTGACGCTCAGTGGAACGAAAACTCACGTTAAGGGATTTTGGTCATGAGATTATCAAAAAGGATC
TTCACCTAGATCCTTTTAAATTAAAAATGAAGTTTTAAATCAATCTAAAGTATATATGAGTAAACTTGGT
CTGACAGTTACCAATGCTTAATCAGTGAGGCACCTATCTCAGCGATCTGTCTATTTCGTTCATCCATAGT
TGCCTGACTACCCGTCGTGTAGATAACTACGATACGGGAGGGCTTACCATCTGGCCCCAGTGCTGCAATG
ATACCGCGAGACCCACGCTCACCGGCTCCAGATTTATCAGCAATAAACCAGCCAGCCGGAAGGGCCGAGC
GCAGAAGTGGTCCTGCAACTTTATCCGCCTCCATCCAGTCTATTAATTGTTGCCGGGAAGCTAGAGTAAG
TAGTTCGCCAGTTAATAGTTTGCGCAACGTTGTTGCCATTGCTACAGGCATCGTGGTGTCACGCTCGTCG
TTTGGTATGGCTTCATTCAGCTCCGGTTCCCAACGATCAAGGCGAGTTACATGATCCCCCATGTTGTGCA
AAAAAGCGGTTAGCTCCTTCGGTCCTCCGATCGTTGTCAGAAGTAAGTTGGCCGCAGTGTTATCACTCAT
GGTTATGGCAGCACTGCATAATTCTCTTACTGTCATGCCATCCGTAAGATGCTTTTCTGTGACTGGTGAG
TACTCAACCAAGTCATTCTGAGAATAGTGTATGCGGCGACCGAGTTGCTCTTGCCCGGCGTCAATACGGG
ATAATACCGCGCCACATAGCAGAACTTTAAAAGTGCTCATCATTGGAAAACGTTCTTCGGGGCGAAAACT
CTCAAGGATCTTACCGCTGTTGAGATCCAGTTCGATGTAACCCACTCGTGCACCCAACTGATCTTCAGCA
TCTTTTACTTTCACCAGCGTTTCTGGGTGAGCAAAAACAGGAAGGCAAAATGCCGCAAAAAAGGGAATAA
GGGCGACACGGAAATGTTGAATACTCATACTCTTCCTTTTTCAATATTATTGAAGCATTTATCAGGGTTA
TTGTCTCATGAGCGGATACATATTTGAATGTATTTAGAAAAATAAACAAATAGGGGTTCCGCGCACATTT
CCCCGAAAAGTGCCACCTGACGTCGACGGATCGGGAGATCTCCCGATCCCCTATTGTGCACTCTCAGTAC
AATCTGCTCTGATGCCGCATAGTTAAGCCAGTATCTGCTCCCTGCTTGTGTGTTGGAGGTCGCTGAGTAG
TGCGCGAGCAAAATTTAAGCTACAACAAGGCAAGGCTTGACCGACAATTGCATGAAGAATCTGCTTAGGG
TTAGGCGTTTTGCGCTGCTTCGCGATGTACGGGCCAGATATA
Features (pLannotate 1.2.2; 21 found; start..end, strand, type, name):
      7..386     +  enhancer       CMV enhancer: human cytomegalovirus immediate early enhancer
    387..590     +  promoter       CMV promoter: human cytomegalovirus (CMV) immediate early promoter
    586..619     +  LTR            5' LTR (truncated) (fragment): truncated 5' long terminal repeat (LTR) from HIV-1
    635..653     +  promoter       T7 promoter: promoter for bacteriophage T7 RNA polymerase
    789..1937    +  CDS            malE: MALE_ECO57 - Experimental evidence at protein level: Swiss-Prot protein existence level 1. Part of the ABC transporter complex MalEFGK involved in maltose/maltodextrin import. Binds maltose and higher maltodextrins. From Escherichia coli O157:H7.
   1975..1993    -  promoter       SP6 promoter: promoter for bacteriophage SP6 RNA polymerase
   2019..2243    +  polyA_signal   bGH poly(A) signal: bovine growth hormone polyadenylation signal
   2247..2268    +  promoter       SV40 promoter (fragment): SV40 enhancer and early promoter
   2289..2717    +  rep_origin     f1 ori (sequence partly withheld): f1 bacteriophage origin of replication; arrow indicates direction of (+) strand synthesis
   2731..3060    +  promoter       SV40 promoter: SV40 enhancer and early promoter
   3127..3921    +  CDS            NeoR/KanR: aminoglycoside phosphotransferase from Tn5; aph(3')-II (or nptII); confers resistance to neomycin, kanamycin, and G418 (Geneticin®)
   3942..4100    +  CDS            ble (fragment): BLE_KLEPN - Experimental evidence at protein level: Swiss-Prot protein existence level 1. Binding protein with a strong affinity to the bleomycin family of antibiotics. Binds to CL990; an antimitotic-antibiotic compound. From Klebsiella pneumoniae.
   4095..4216    +  polyA_signal   SV40 poly(A) signal: SV40 polyadenylation signal
   4289..4305    -  protein_bind   lac operator: The lac repressor binds to the lac operator to inhibit transcription in E. coli. This inhibition can be relieved by adding lactose or isopropyl-β-D-thiogalactopyranoside (IPTG). lac repressor encoded by lacI
   4313..4343    -  promoter       lac promoter: promoter for the E. coli lac operon
   4358..4379    -  protein_bind   CAP binding site: CAP binding activates transcription in the presence of cAMP. E. coli catabolite activator protein
   4392..4484    -  CDS            lacI (fragment): lac repressor; lacI; The lac repressor binds to the lac operator to inhibit transcription in E. coli. This inhibition can be relieved by adding lactose or isopropyl-β-D-thiogalactopyranoside (IPTG).
   4667..5255    -  rep_origin     ori: high-copy-number ColE1/pMB1/pBR322/pUC origin of replication
   5426..6286    -  CDS            AmpR: β-lactamase; bla; confers resistance to ampicillin, carbenicillin, and related antibiotics
   6287..6391    -  promoter       AmpR promoter: bla
   6454..6502    -  misc_feature   bom (fragment): basis of mobility region from pBR322
