[The description below was written by a language model from this plasmid's Addgene catalogue record and pLannotate feature annotations shown in this document.]
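Description:
FLAG-MBP1-K295TAG-W340A-S233H-T237H.pcDNA3-k is a mammalian expression plasmid of about 6.65 kb built on the pcDNA3 backbone, modified by the addition of a Kozak sequence. It is propagated in E. coli as a high-copy plasmid through a ColE1/pUC-type origin with ampicillin selection (AmpR under its own bla promoter). It also carries an f1 origin. For mammalian selection, an SV40 early promoter drives the NeoR/KanR aminoglycoside phosphotransferase, terminated by an SV40 poly(A) signal, which allows G418 selection. The feature table also lists several short fragment hits (HIV-1 LTR, ble, lacI, bom); these appear to be backbone remnants or annotation matches rather than functional parts.

The payload is an E. coli maltose binding protein (malE) coding sequence. Its amino acid sequence is based on the pMAL-c5x version, and it was codon optimized for mammalian cells. It was cloned between HindIII and NotI sites and carries an N-terminal FLAG tag. Expression is driven by the CMV enhancer/promoter and terminated by the bGH poly(A) signal, and flanking T7 and SP6 promoters are present as in standard pcDNA3. Codon 295 (lysine) is replaced by an amber stop codon, so full-length protein should be made only when the stop is suppressed, generally by a co-supplied orthogonal tRNA/synthetase pair that inserts a noncanonical amino acid at that position; this plasmid does not encode such a pair. According to the depositor, W340A was introduced to lower MBP's affinity for endogenous ligands. The record does not explain the purpose of the paired S233H and T237H substitutions. The associated publication concerns visualizing protein conformational dynamics in solution and at the cell membrane, which fits the use of MBP as a site-specifically labeled model protein.
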