Addgene plasmid #127400: FLAG-MBP1-K295TAG-W340A-S233H-T237H.pcDNA3-k
Purpose: Expresses MBP in mammalian cells. Amber codon at AA# 295 as a noncanonical amino acid incorporation site
Depositing lab: Sharona Gordon. Depositing organization: University of Washington. Publication: Visualizing conformational dynamics of proteins in solution and at the cell membrane. Gordon SE, Munari M, Zagotta WN. Elife. 2018 Jun 20;7. pii: 37248. doi: 10.7554/eLife.37248. 37248 PubMed 29923827.
Backbone
  Vector backbone: pcDNA3
  Backbone manufacturer: Invitrogen
  Backbone size w/o insert (bp): 5370
  Total vector size (bp): 6651
  Modifications to backbone: Addition of Kozak Sequence
  Vector type: Mammalian Expression
  Selectable markers: Neomycin (select with G418)
Growth in bacteria
  Bacterial resistance: Ampicillin, 100 μg/mL
  Growth temperature: 37°C
  Growth strain: DH5alpha
  Copy number: High Copy
Gene/Insert
  Gene/Insert name: Maltose Binding Protein (alt name: MBP)
  Insert size (bp): 1281
  Mutation: Amino acid mutations: K295 to Amber codon, W340A, S233H and T237H.
  Promoter: CMV
  Tag / fusion protein: FLAG (N terminal on insert)
  Cloning method: Restriction Enzyme; 5′ cloning site Hind III (not destroyed); 3′ cloning site Not I (not destroyed)
  Sequencing primers: 5′ TAATACGACTCACTATAGGG; 3′ GACAGTGGGAGTGGCACCTT
Resource information
  A portion of this plasmid was derived from a plasmid made by: The amino acid sequence of MBP was based on the pMAL-c5x vector (New England Biolabs) and was codon optimized for mammalian cell expression.
Terms and licenses: Academic/Nonprofit Terms; Industry Terms: Not Available to Industry
Depositor comments: W340A was introduced to reduce the affinity of MBP for endogenous ligands.
How to cite: FLAG-MBP1-K295TAG-W340A-S233H-T237H.pcDNA3-k was a gift from Sharona Gordon (Addgene plasmid # 127400 ; http://n2t.net/addgene:127400 ; RRID:Addgene_127400)
